>Addgene plasmid #209036 | pLCHKOv3-mClover-intergenic-As | addgene full sequence | sequence record 413695 | Addgene NGS Result
CCCGGGTTGCGCCTTTTCCAAGGCAGCCCTGGGTTTGCGCAGGGACGCGGCTGCTCTGGGCGTGGTTCCG
GGAAACGCAGCGGCGCCGACCCTGGGTCTCGCACATTCTTCACGTCCGTTCGCAGCGTCACCCGGATCTT
CGCCGCTACCCTTGTGGGCCCCCCGGCGACGCTTCCTGCTCCGCCCCTAAGTCGGGAAGGTTCCTTGCGG
TTCGCGGCGTGCCGGACGTGACAAACGGAAGCCGCAGCTCACACTAGTACCCTCGCAGACGGACAGCGCC
AGGGAGCAATGGCAGCGCGCCGACCGCGATGGGCTGTGGCCAATAGCGGCTGCTCAGCAGGGCGCGCCGA
GAGCAGCGGCCGGGAAGGGGCGGTGCGGGAGGCGGGGTGTGGGGCGGTAGTGTGGGCCCTGTTCCTGCCC
GCGCGGTGTTCCGCATTCTGCAAGCCTCCGGAGCGCACGTCGGCAGTCGGCTCCCTCGTTGACCGAATCA
CCGACCTCTCTCCCCAGGGGGATCCACCGGAGCTTACCATGACCGAGTACAAGCCCACGGTGCGCCTCGC
CACCCGCGACGACGTCCCCAGGGCCGTACGCACCCTCGCCGCCGCGTTCGCCGACTACCCCGCCACGCGC
CACACCGTCGATCCGGACCGCCACATCGAGCGGGTCACCGAGCTGCAAGAACTCTTCCTCACGCGCGTCG
GGCTCGACATCGGCAAGGTGTGGGTCGCGGACGACGGCGCCGCCGTGGCGGTCTGGACCACGCCGGAGAG
CGTCGAAGCGGGGGCGGTGTTCGCCGAGATCGGCCCGCGCATGGCCGAGTTGAGCGGTTCCCGGCTGGCC
GCGCAGCAACAGATGGAAGGCCTCCTGGCGCCGCACCGGCCCAAGGAGCCCGCGTGGTTCCTGGCCACCG
TCGGTGTTTCGCCCGACCACCAGGGCAAGGGTCTGGGCAGCGCCGTCGTGCTCCCCGGAGTGGAGGCGGC
CGAGCGCGCCGGGGTGCCCGCCTTCCTGGAGACCTCCGCGCCCCGCAACCTCCCCTTCTACGAGCGGCTC
GGCTTCACCGTCACCGCCGACGTCGAGGTGCCCGAAGGACCGCGCACCTGGTGCATGACCCGCAAGCCCG
GTGCCACGCGTGGCAGTGGAGAGGGCAGAGGAAGTCTGCTAACATGCGGTGACGTCGAGGAGAATCCTGG
CCCACTCGAGGTGAGCAAGGGCGAGGAGCTGTTCACCGGGGTGGTGCCCATCCTGGTCGAGCTGGACGGC
GACGTAAACGGCCACAAGTTCAGCGTCCGCGGCGAGGGCGAGGGCGATGCCACCAACGGCAAGCTGACCC
TGAAGTTCATCTGCACCACCGGCAAGCTGCCCGTGCCCTGGCCCACCCTCGTGACCACCTTCGGCTACGG
CGTGGCCTGCTTCAGCCGCTACCCCGACCACATGAAGCAGCACGACTTCTTCAAGTCCGCCATGCCCGAA
GGCTACGTCCAGGAGCGCACCATCTCTTTCAAGGACGACGGTACCTACAAGACCCGCGCCGAGGTGAAGT
TCGAGGGCGACACCCTGGTGAACCGCATCGAGCTGAAGGGCATCGACTTCAAGGAGGACGGCAACATCCT
GGGGCACAAGCTGGAGTACAACTTCAACAGCCACTACGTCTATATCACGGCCGACAAGCAGAAGAACTGC
ATCAAGGCTAACTTCAAGATCCGCCACAACGTTGAGGACGGCAGCGTGCAGCTCGCCGACCACTACCAGC
AGAACACCCCCATCGGCGACGGCCCCGTGCTGCTGCCCGACAACCACTACCTGAGCCATCAGTCCAAGCT
GAGCAAAGACCCCAACGAGAAGCGCGATCACATGGTCCTGCTGGAGTTCGTGACCGCCGCCGGGATTACA
CATGGCATGGACGAGCTGTACAAGTAACGCGTTAAGTCGACAATCAACCTCTGGATTACAAAATTTGTGA
AAGATTGACTGGTATTCTTAACTATGTTGCTCCTTTTACGCTATGTGGATACGCTGCTTTAATGCCTTTG
TATCATGCTATTGCTTCCCGTATGGCTTTCATTTTCTCCTCCTTGTATAAATCCTGGTTGCTGTCTCTTT
ATGAGGAGTTGTGGCCCGTTGTCAGGCAACGTGGCGTGGTGTGCACTGTGTTTGCTGACGCAACCCCCAC
TGGTTGGGGCATTGCCACCACCTGTCAGCTCCTTTCCGGGACTTTCGCTTTCCCCCTCCCTATTGCCACG
GCGGAACTCATCGCCGCCTGCCTTGCCCGCTGCTGGACAGGGGCTCGGCTGTTGGGCACTGACAATTCCG
TGGTGTTGTCGGGGAAATCATCGTCCTTTCCTTGGCTGCTCGCCTGTGTTGCCACCTGGATTCTGCGCGG
GACGTCCTTCTGCTACGTCCCTTCGGCCCTCAATCCAGCGGACCTTCCTTCCCGCGGCCTGCTGCCGGCT
CTGCGGCCTCTTCCGCGTCTTCGCCTTCGCCCTCAGACGAGTCGGATCTCCCTTTGGGCCGCCTCCCCGC
GTCGACTTTAAGACCAATGACTTACAAGGCAGCTGTAGATCTTAGCCACTTTTTAAAAGAAAAGGGGGGA
CTGGAAGGGCTAATTCACTCCCAACGAAGACAAGATCTGCTTTTTGCTTGTACTGGGTCTCTCTGGTTAG
ACCAGATCTGAGCCTGGGAGCTCTCTGGCTAACTAGGGAACCCACTGCTTAAGCCTCAATAAAGCTTGCC
TTGAGTGCTTCAAGTAGTGTGTGCCCGTCTGTTGTGTGACTCTGGTAACTAGAGATCCCTCAGACCCTTT
TAGTCAGTGTGGAAAATCTCTAGCAGTACGTATAGTAGTTCATGTCATCTTATTATTCAGTATTTATAAC
TTGCAAAGAAATGAATATCAGAGAGTGAGAGGAACTTGTTTATTGCAGCTTATAATGGTTACAAATAAAG
CAATAGCATCACAAATTTCACAAATAAAGCATTTTTTTCACTGCATTCTAGTTGTGGTTTGTCCAAACTC
ATCAATGTATCTTATCATGTCTGGCTCTAGCTATCCCGCCCCTAACTCCGCCCATCCCGCCCCTAACTCC
GCCCAGTTCCGCCCATTCTCCGCCCCATGGCTGACTAATTTTTTTTATTTATGCAGAGGCCGAGGCCGCC
TCGGCCTCTGAGCTATTCCAGAAGTAGTGAGGAGGCTTTTTTGGAGGCCTAGGGACGTACCCAATTCGCC
CTATAGTGAGTCGTATTACGCGCGCTCACTGGCCGTCGTTTTACAACGTCGTGACTGGGAAAACCCTGGC
GTTACCCAACTTAATCGCCTTGCAGCACATCCCCCTTTCGCCAGCTGGCGTAATAGCGAAGAGGCCCGCA
CCGATCGCCCTTCCCAACAGTTGCGCAGCCTGAATGGCGAATGGG
[124 nt withheld, positions 3406-3529]
C
[91 nt withheld, positions 3531-3621]
A
[49 nt withheld, positions 3623-3671]
CCTTTGACGTTGGAGTCCACGTTCTTT
[37 nt withheld, positions 3699-3735]
ACCCTATCTCGGTCTATTCTTTTGATTTATAAGGGATTTTGCCGATTTCGGCCTATTGGTTAAAAAATGA
GCTGATTTAACAAAAATTTAACGCGAATTTTAACAAAATATTAACGCTTACAATTTAGGTGGCACTTTTC
GGGGAAATGTGCGCGGAACCCCTATTTGTTTATTTTTCTAAATACATTCAAATATGTATCCGCTCATGAG
ACAATAACCCTGATAAATGCTTCAATAATATTGAAAAAGGAAGAGTATGAGTATTCAACATTTCCGTGTC
GCCCTTATTCCCTTTTTTGCGGCATTTTGCCTTCCTGTTTTTGCTCACCCAGAAACGCTGGTGAAAGTAA
AAGATGCTGAAGATCAGTTGGGTGCACGAGTGGGTTACATCGAACTGGATCTCAACAGCGGTAAGATCCT
TGAGAGTTTTCGCCCCGAAGAACGTTTTCCAATGATGAGCACTTTTAAAGTTCTGCTATGTGGCGCGGTA
TTATCCCGTATTGACGCCGGGCAAGAGCAACTCGGTCGCCGCATACACTATTCTCAGAATGACTTGGTTG
AGTACTCACCAGTCACAGAAAAGCATCTTACGGATGGCATGACAGTAAGAGAATTATGCAGTGCTGCCAT
AACCATGAGTGATAACACTGCGGCCAACTTACTTCTGACAACGATCGGAGGACCGAAGGAGCTAACCGCT
TTTTTGCACAACATGGGGGATCATGTAACTCGCCTTGATCGTTGGGAACCGGAGCTGAATGAAGCCATAC
CAAACGACGAGCGTGACACCACGATGCCTGTAGCAATGGCAACAACGTTGCGCAAACTATTAACTGGCGA
ACTACTTACTCTAGCTTCCCGGCAACAATTAATAGACTGGATGGAGGCGGATAAAGTTGCAGGACCACTT
CTGCGCTCGGCCCTTCCGGCTGGCTGGTTTATTGCTGATAAATCTGGAGCCGGTGAGCGTGGGTCTCGCG
GTATCATTGCAGCACTGGGGCCAGATGGTAAGCCCTCCCGTATCGTAGTTATCTACACGACGGGGAGTCA
GGCAACTATGGATGAACGAAATAGACAGATCGCTGAGATAGGTGCCTCACTGATTAAGCATTGGTAACTG
TCAGACCAAGTTTACTCATATATACTTTAGATTGATTTAAAACTTCATTTTTAATTTAAAAGGATCTAGG
TGAAGATCCTTTTTGATAATCTCATGACCAAAATCCCTTAACGTGAGTTTTCGTTCCACTGAGCGTCAGA
CCCCGTAGAAAAGATCAAAGGATCTTCTTGAGATCCTTTTTTTCTGCGCGTAATCTGCTGCTTGCAAACA
AAAAAACCACCGCTACCAGCGGTGGTTTGTTTGCCGGATCAAGAGCTACCAACTCTTTTTCCGAAGGTAA
CTGGCTTCAGCAGAGCGCAGATACCAAATACTGTTCTTCTAGTGTAGCCGTAGTTAGGCCACCACTTCAA
GAACTCTGTAGCACCGCCTACATACCTCGCTCTGCTAATCCTGTTACCAGTGGCTGCTGCCAGTGGCGAT
AAGTCGTGTCTTACCGGGTTGGACTCAAGACGATAGTTACCGGATAAGGCGCAGCGGTCGGGCTGAACGG
GGGGTTCGTGCACACAGCCCAGCTTGGAGCGAACGACCTACACCGAACTGAGATACCTACAGCGTGAGCT
ATGAGAAAGCGCCACGCTTCCCGAAGGGAGAAAGGCGGACAGGTATCCGGTAAGCGGCAGGGTCGGAACA
GGAGAGCGCACGAGGGAGCTTCCAGGGGGAAACGCCTGGTATCTTTATAGTCCTGTCGGGTTTCGCCACC
TCTGACTTGAGCGTCGATTTTTGTGATGCTCGTCAGGGGGGCGGAGCCTATGGAAAAACGCCAGCAACGC
GGCCTTTTTACGGTTCCTGGCCTTTTGCTGGCCTTTTGCTCACATGTTCTTTCCTGCGTTATCCCCTGAT
TCTGTGGATAACCGTATTACCGCCTTTGAGTGAGCTGATACCGCTCGCCGCAGCCGAACGACCGAGCGCA
GCGAGTCAGTGAGCGAGGAAGCGGAAGAGCGCCCAATACGCAAACCGCCTCTCCCCGCGCGTTGGCCGAT
TCATTAATGCAGCTGGCACGACAGGTTTCCCGACTGGAAAGCGGGCAGTGAGCGCAACGCAATTAATGTG
AGTTAGCTCACTCATTAGGCACCCCAGGCTTTACACTTTATGCTTCCGGCTCGTATGTTGTGTGGAATTG
TGAGCGGATAACAATTTCACACAGGAAACAGCTATGACCATGATTACGCCAAGCGCGCAATTAACCCTCA
CTAAAGGGAACAAAAGCTGGAGCTGCAAGCTTAATGTAGTCTTATGCAATACTCTTGTAGTCTTGCAACA
TGGTAACGATGAGTTAGCAACATGCCTTACAAGGAGAGAAAAAGCACCGTGCATGCCGATTGGTGGAAGT
AAGGTGGTACGATCGTGCCTTATTAGGAAGGCAACAGACGGGTCTGACATGGATTGGACGAACCACTGAA
TTGCCGCATTGCAGAGATATTGTATTTAAGTGCCTAGCTCGATACATAAACGGGTCTCTCTGGTTAGACC
AGATCTGAGCCTGGGAGCTCTCTGGCTAACTAGGGAACCCACTGCTTAAGCCTCAATAAAGCTTGCCTTG
AGTGCTTCAAGTAGTGTGTGCCCGTCTGTTGTGTGACTCTGGTAACTAGAGATCCCTCAGACCCTTTTAG
TCAGTGTGGAAAATCTCTAGCAGTGGCGCCCGAACAGGGACTTGAAAGCGAAAGGGAAACCAGAGGAGCT
CTCTCGACGCAGGACTCGGCTTGCTGAAGCGCGCACGGCAAGAGGCGAGGGGCGGCGACTGGTGAGTACG
CCAAAAATTTTGACTAGCGGAGGCTAGAAGGAGAGAGATGGGTGCGAGAGCGTCAGTATTAAGCGGGGGA
GAATTAGATCGCGATGGGAAAAAATTCGGTTAAGGCCAGGGGGAAAGAAAAAATATAAATTAAAACATAT
AGTATGGGCAAGCAGGGAGCTAGAACGATTCGCAGTTAATCCTGGCCTGTTAGAAACATCAGAAGGCTGT
AGACAAATACTGGGACAGCTACAACCATCCCTTCAGACAGGATCAGAAGAACTTAGATCATTATATAATA
CAGTAGCAACCCTCTATTGTGTGCATCAAAGGATAGAGATAAAAGACACCAAGGAAGCTTTAGACAAGAT
AGAGGAAGAGCAAAACAAAAGTAAGACCACCGCACAGCAAGCGGCCGCTGATCTTCAGACCTGGAGGAGG
AGATATGAGGGACAATTGGAGAAGTGAATTATATAAATATAAAGTAGTAAAAATTGAACCATTAGGAGTA
GCACCCACCAAGGCAAAGAGAAGAGTGGTGCAGAGAGAAAAAAGAGCAGTGGGAATAGGAGCTTTGTTCC
TTGGGTTCTTGGGAGCAGCAGGAAGCACTATGGGCGCAGCGTCAATGACGCTGACGGTACAGGCCAGACA
ATTATTGTCTGGTATAGTGCAGCAGCAGAACAATTTGCTGAGGGCTATTGAGGCGCAACAGCATCTGTTG
CAACTCACAGTCTGGGGCATCAAGCAGCTCCAGGCAAGAATCCTGGCTGTGGAAAGATACCTAAAGGATC
AACAGCTCCTGGGGATTTGGGGTTGCTCTGGAAAACTCATTTGCACCACTGCTGTGCCTTGGAATGCTAG
TTGGAGTAATAAATCTCTGGAACAGATTTGGAATCACACGACCTGGATGGAGTGGGACAGAGAAATTAAC
AATTACACAAGCTTAATACACTCCTTAATTGAAGAATCGCAAAACCAGCAAGAAAAGAATGAACAAGAAT
TATTGGAATTAGATAAATGGGCAAGTTTGTGGAATTGGTTTAACATAACAAATTGGCTGTGGTATATAAA
ATTATTCATAATGATAGTAGGAGGCTTGGTAGGTTTAAGAATAGTTTTTGCTGTACTTTCTATAGTGAAT
AGAGTTAGGCAGGGATATTCACCATTATCGTTTCAGACCCACCTCCCAACCCCGAGGGGACCCTGCAGGA
TTTAAATCCGAGGGGACCCAGAGAATTCAAAAAAAGAGGATTGACTAACTCAATTCTATCTACAAGAGTA
GAAATTAGCACCGACTCGGTGCCACTTTTTCAAGTTGATAACGGACTAGCCTTATTTCAACTTGCTATGC
TGTTTCCAGCATAGCTCTGAAACCAATCGCTATGGAAGAGTCACGGTACCTCGTCCTTTCCACAAGATAT
ATAAAGCCAAGAAATCGAAATACTTTCAAGTTACGGTAAGCATATGATAGTCCATTTTAAAACATAATTT
TAAAACTGCAAACTACCCAAGAAATTATTACTTTCTACGTCACGTATTTTGTACTAATATCTTTGTGTTT
ACAGTCAAATTAATTCTAATTATCTCTCTAACAGCCTTGTATCGTATATGCAAATATGAAGGAATCATGG
GAAATAGGCCCTCGAATTCTAGATCTTGAGACAAATGGCAGTATTCATCCACAATTTTAAAAGAAAAGGG
GGGATTGGGGGGTACAGTGCAGGGGAAAGAATAGTAGACATAATAGCAACAGACATACAAACTAAAGAAT
TACAAAAACAAATTACAAAAATTCAAAATTTTCGGGTTTATTACAGGGACAGCAGAGATCCACTTTGGCG
CCGGCTCGAGATTTAAATCCTGCAGGCGAGGGGG
Features (pLannotate 1.2.2; 28 found; start..end, strand, type, name):
      7..507     +  promoter       hPGK promoter: human phosphoglycerate kinase 1 promoter
    529..1125    +  CDS            PuroR (fragment): puromycin N-acetyltransferase; pac from Streptomyces; confers resistance to puromycin
   1200..1917    +  CDS            mClover3 (fragment): bright green-yellow fluorescent protein derived from mClover2, with improved photostability (Bajar et al., 2003) mammalian codon-optimized
   1932..2520    +  misc_feature   WPRE: woodchuck hepatitis virus posttranscriptional regulatory element
   2571..2590    +  misc_feature   cPPT/CTS (fragment): central polypurine tract and central termination sequence of HIV-1
   2592..2825    +  LTR            3' LTR (ΔU3): self-inactivating 3' long terminal repeat (LTR) from HIV-1
   2903..3024    +  polyA_signal   SV40 poly(A) signal: SV40 polyadenylation signal
   3064..3199    +  rep_origin     SV40 ori: SV40 origin of replication
   3220..3238    -  promoter       T7 promoter: promoter for bacteriophage T7 RNA polymerase
   3246..3401    +  CDS            lacZα (fragment): LacZα fragment of β-galactosidase; lacZ fragment
   3406..3834    +  rep_origin     f1 ori (sequence partly withheld): f1 bacteriophage origin of replication; arrow indicates direction of (+) strand synthesis
   3887..3991    +  promoter       AmpR promoter: bla
   3992..4852    +  CDS            AmpR: β-lactamase; bla; confers resistance to ampicillin, carbenicillin, and related antibiotics
   5023..5611    +  rep_origin     ori: high-copy-number ColE1/pMB1/pBR322/pUC origin of replication
   5794..5886    +  CDS            lacI (fragment): lac repressor; lacI; The lac repressor binds to the lac operator to inhibit transcription in E. coli. This inhibition can be relieved by adding lactose or isopropyl-β-D-thiogalactopyranoside (IPTG).
   5899..5920    +  protein_bind   CAP binding site: CAP binding activates transcription in the presence of cAMP. E. coli catabolite activator protein
   5935..5965    +  promoter       lac promoter: promoter for the E. coli lac operon
   5973..5989    +  protein_bind   lac operator: The lac repressor binds to the lac operator to inhibit transcription in E. coli. This inhibition can be relieved by adding lactose or isopropyl-β-D-thiogalactopyranoside (IPTG). lac repressor encoded by lacI
   6034..6052    +  promoter       T3 promoter: promoter for bacteriophage T3 RNA polymerase
   6080..6306    +  promoter       RSV promoter: Rous sarcoma virus enhancer/promoter
   6307..6487    +  LTR            5' LTR (truncated): truncated 5' long terminal repeat (LTR) from HIV-1
   6534..6659    +  misc_feature   HIV-1 Ψ: packaging signal of human immunodeficiency virus type 1
   6643..7006    +  CDS            HIV-1 gag (fragment): gag protein from human immunodeficiency virus 1; gag
   7152..7385    +  misc_feature   RRE: The Rev response element (RRE) of HIV-1 allows for Rev-dependent mRNA export from the nucleus to the cytoplasm.
   7762..7788    +  CDS            Rev (fragment): human immunodeficiency virus 1 (HIV-1) Rev protein; rev; enhances nuclear export of unspliced and incompletely spliced viral mRNAs
   7873..7940    -  misc_RNA       tracrRNA (fragment): trans-activating CRISPR RNA for the Streptococcus pyogenes CRISPR/Cas9 system
   7988..8228    -  promoter       U6 promoter: RNA polymerase III promoter for human U6 snRNA
   8270..8387    +  misc_feature   cPPT/CTS: central polypurine tract and central termination sequence of HIV-1
