[The description below was written by a language model from this plasmid's Addgene catalogue record and pLannotate feature annotations shown in this document.]
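Description:
pLCHKOv3-mClover-intergenic-As is a third-generation-style, self-inactivating HIV-1 lentiviral transfer plasmid built on the pLCHKOv3-Clover3 backbone for use with the CHyMErA combinatorial CRISPR system in mammalian cells. In bacteria it is maintained through a high-copy ColE1/pUC origin and ampicillin resistance (AmpR, β-lactamase); an f1 origin, an SV40 origin and leftover lac and T7/T3 cloning-vector elements are also annotated in the backbone. The viral portion comprises an RSV promoter fused to a truncated 5' LTR, the Ψ packaging signal with a partial gag sequence, the RRE for Rev-dependent RNA export, a cPPT/CTS, a WPRE, and a ΔU3 3' LTR followed by an SV40 polyadenylation signal. These elements allow the genome to be packaged when helper functions are supplied in trans and leave the integrated provirus without LTR promoter activity.

The payload consists of two expression units. A human U6 (RNA polymerase III) promoter, annotated on the strand opposite to the rest of the viral cassette, drives a synthetic hybrid guide RNA (hgRNA). In it, an SpCas9 spacer and tracrRNA-derived scaffold (tracrRNAv1) are fused to an AsCas12a direct repeat and a Cas12a spacer. Cas12a processes the transcript at its direct repeat, so a single RNA yields one guide for each nuclease. Both guides here target intergenic sites in the human genome, which suggests a non-genic double-cutting control, although the record does not state this explicitly. Separately, the hPGK promoter drives puromycin N-acetyltransferase followed by mClover3, allowing drug selection and green fluorescent tracking of transduced cells. The linker joining these two coding regions is not annotated. The nucleases are not encoded on this plasmid and must be supplied separately. The associated publication concerns genome-scale exon perturbation screens.
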