Addgene plasmid #209036: pLCHKOv3-mClover-intergenic-As
Purpose: Lentiviral vector expressing mClover3 along with U6 driven hybrid guide (hgRNA) targeting two intergenic sites in the human genome using SpCas9 and AsCas12a nucleases (CHyMErA system), respectively
Depositing lab: Thomas Gonatopoulos-Pournatzis. Depositing organization: National Cancer Institute (NCI). Publication: Genome-scale exon perturbation screens uncover exons critical for cell fitness. Xiao MS, Damodaran AP, Kumari B, Dickson E, Xing K, On TA, Parab N, King HE, Perez AR, Guiblet WM, Duncan G, Che A, Chari R, Andresson T, Vidigal JA, Weatheritt RJ, Aregger M, Gonatopoulos-Pournatzis T. Mol Cell. 2024 Jul 11;84(13):2553-2572.e19. doi: 10.1016/j.molcel.2024.05.024. Epub 2024 Jun 24. PubMed 38917794.
Backbone
  Vector backbone: pLCHKOv3-Clover3
  Vector type: Mammalian Expression, Lentiviral, CRISPR
  Selectable markers: Puromycin ; mClover3
Growth in bacteria
  Bacterial resistance: Ampicillin, 100 μg/mL
  Growth temperature: 30°C
  Growth strain: NEB Stable
  Copy number: High Copy
Gene/Insert
  Gene/Insert name: intergenic hgRNA with SpCas9 tracrRNAv1 & AsCas12a DR
  gRNA/shRNA sequence: TGACTCTTCCATAGCGATTGGTTTCAGAGCTATGCTGGAAACAGCATAGCAAGTTGAAATAAGGCTAGTCCGTTATCAACTTGAAAAAGTGGCACCGAGTCGGTGCTAATTTCTACTCTTGTAGATAGAATTGAGTTAGTCAATCCTCT
  Species: Synthetic
  Promoter: U6
  Cloning method: Restriction Enzyme; 5′ cloning site Unknown (unknown if destroyed)
  Sequencing primers: 5′ GACTATCATATGCTTACCGT
Terms and licenses: Academic/Nonprofit Terms; Industry Terms: Not Available to Industry
How to cite: pLCHKOv3-mClover-intergenic-As was a gift from Thomas Gonatopoulos-Pournatzis (Addgene plasmid # 209036 ; http://n2t.net/addgene:209036 ; RRID:Addgene_209036)
